>Addgene plasmid #224070 | TLNRD1(FL)_pEGFP-C1 | addgene full sequence | sequence record 443087 | Addgene NGS Result
TAGTTATTAATAGTAATCAATTACGGGGTCATTAGTTCATAGCCCATATATGGAGTTCCGCGTTACATAA
CTTACGGTAAATGGCCCGCCTGGCTGACCGCCCAACGACCCCCGCCCATTGACGTCAATAATGACGTATG
TTCCCATAGTAACGCCAATAGGGACTTTCCATTGACGTCAATGGGTGGAGTATTTACGGTAAACTGCCCA
CTTGGCAGTACATCAAGTGTATCATATGCCAAGTACGCCCCCTATTGACGTCAATGACGGTAAATGGCCC
GCCTGGCATTATGCCCAGTACATGACCTTATGGGACTTTCCTACTTGGCAGTACATCTACGTATTAGTCA
TCGCTATTACCATGGTGATGCGGTTTTGGCAGTACATCAATGGGCGTGGATAGCGGTTTGACTCACGGGG
ATTTCCAAGTCTCCACCCCATTGACGTCAATGGGAGTTTGTTTTGGCACCAAAATCAACGGGACTTTCCA
AAATGTCGTAACAACTCCGCCCCATTGACGCAAATGGGCGGTAGGCGTGTACGGTGGGAGGTCTATATAA
GCAGAGCTGGTTTAGTGAACCGTCAGATCCGCTAGCGCTACCGGTCGCCACCATGGTGAGCAAGGGCGAG
GAGCTGTTCACCGGGGTGGTGCCCATCCTGGTCGAGCTGGACGGCGACGTAAACGGCCACAAGTTCAGCG
TGTCCGGCGAGGGCGAGGGCGATGCCACCTACGGCAAGCTGACCCTGAAGTTCATCTGCACCACCGGCAA
GCTGCCCGTGCCCTGGCCCACCCTCGTGACCACCCTGACCTACGGCGTGCAGTGCTTCAGCCGCTACCCC
GACCACATGAAGCAGCACGACTTCTTCAAGTCCGCCATGCCCGAAGGCTACGTCCAGGAGCGCACCATCT
TCTTCAAGGACGACGGCAACTACAAGACCCGCGCCGAGGTGAAGTTCGAGGGCGACACCCTGGTGAACCG
CATCGAGCTGAAGGGCATCGACTTCAAGGAGGACGGCAACATCCTGGGGCACAAGCTGGAGTACAACTAC
AACAGCCACAACGTCTATATCATGGCCGACAAGCAGAAGAACGGCATCAAGGTGAACTTCAAGATCCGCC
ACAACATCGAGGACGGCAGCGTGCAGCTCGCCGACCACTACCAGCAGAACACCCCCATCGGCGACGGCCC
CGTGCTGCTGCCCGACAACCACTACCTGAGCACCCAGTCCGCCCTGAGCAAAGACCCCAACGAGAAGCGC
GATCACATGGTCCTGCTGGAGTTCGTGACCGCCGCCGGGATCACTCTCGGCATGGACGAGCTGTACAAGT
CCGGACTCAGATCTATGGCTAGCGGCAGCGCCGGGAAGCCCACTGGCGAGGCGGCTTCTCCGGCTCCTGG
GAGCGCCGTCGGCGGGGCCAGCTCGCAGCCGCGGAAGAGGCTGGTATCTATCTGTGATCACTGCAAGGGC
AAGATGCAGCTGGTGGCCGACCTGCTGCTGCTGTCTAGCGAGGCGCGGCCGGTGCTCTTCGAAGGCCCCG
CCTCCCCTGGCGCTGGTGCGGAGTCCTTCGAGCAGTGCCGGGACACCATCATCGCGCGCACTAAGGGGCT
GTCCATCCTCACCCACGACGTGCAGAGCCAGCTCAACATGGGCCGCTTCGGAGAGGCGGGAGACAGTCTT
GTGGAACTGGGCGACTTGGTGGTGTCGCTGACCGAGTGTTCTGCACATGCGGCCTACCTGGCAGCCGTGG
CCACACCGGGCGCTCAACCTGCACAGCCAGGCCTTGTGGACCGCTACCGTGTGACACGCTGCCGCCACGA
GGTAGAACAAGGCTGTGCTGTGCTGCGAGCCACCCCACTGGCGGACATGACCCCACAGCTGTTGCTGGAG
GTGTCGCAGGGCCTGTCTCGAAACCTCAAGTTCCTGACGGATGCGTGCGCCCTGGCCAGTGACAAGTCAC
GGGACCGCTTCTCTCGCGAACAGTTCAAGCTGGGCGTCAAGTGCATGAGCACAAGTGCATCCGCGCTGTT
AGCATGCGTACGCGAAGTGAAGGCGGCACCCAGCGAGCTGGCCCGCAGTCGTTGCGCGCTCTTCAGTGGG
CCCTTGGTGCAGGCGGTGAGCGCTTTGGTGGGCTTTGCCACCGAGCCTCAATTCCTGGGTCGCGCAGCTG
CCGTGAGCACTGAGGGCAAGGCGGTGCAGACCGCCATCCTGGGAGGTGCCATGAGTGTGGTGTCGGCCTG
CGTGCTCTTGACCCAGTGCCTCAGGGATCTGGCGCAGCACCCAGATGGGAGCGCCAAGATGTCGGACCAC
AGGGAGAGGCTGAGGAACTCGGCCTGCGCCGTGTCTGAAGGCTGCACCCTGCTATCTCAGGCTTTAAGGG
AAAGGTCTTCACCCAGGACTTTACCGCCAGTGAATTCCAATTCTGTGAATTAGGTCGACGGTACCGCGGG
CCCGGGATCCACCGGATCTAGATAACTGATCATAATCAGCCATACCACATTTGTAGAGGTTTTACTTGCT
TTAAAAAACCTCCCACACCTCCCCCTGAACCTGAAACATAAAATGAATGCAATTGTTGTTGTTAACTTGT
TTATTGCAGCTTATAATGGTTACAAATAAAGCAATAGCATCACAAATTTCACAAATAAAGCATTTTTTTC
ACTGCATTCTAGTTGTGGTTTGTCCAAACTCATCAATGTATCTTAACGCGTAAATTGTAAGCGTTAATAT
TTTGTTAAAATTCGCGTTAAATTTTTGTTAAATCAGCTCATTTTTTAACCAATAGGCCGAAATCGGCAAA
ATCCCTTATAAATCAAAAGAATAGACCGAGATAGGGT
[37 nt withheld, positions 2838-2874]
AAAGAACGTGGACTCCAACGTCAAAGG
[49 nt withheld, positions 2902-2950]
T
[91 nt withheld, positions 2952-3042]
G
[124 nt withheld, positions 3044-3167]
CAGGTGGCACTTTTCGGGGAAATGTGCGCGGAACCCCTATTTGTTTATTTTTCTAAATACATTCAAATAT
GTATCCGCTCATGAGACAATAACCCTGATAAATGCTTCAATAATATTGAAAAAGGAAGAGTCCTGAGGCG
GAAAGAACCAGCTGTGGAATGTGTGTCAGTTAGGGTGTGGAAAGTCCCCAGGCTCCCCAGCAGGCAGAAG
TATGCAAAGCATGCATCTCAATTAGTCAGCAACCAGGTGTGGAAAGTCCCCAGGCTCCCCAGCAGGCAGA
AGTATGCAAAGCATGCATCTCAATTAGTCAGCAACCATAGTCCCGCCCCTAACTCCGCCCATCCCGCCCC
TAACTCCGCCCAGTTCCGCCCATTCTCCGCCCCATGGCTGACTAATTTTTTTTATTTATGCAGAGGCCGA
GGCCGCCTCGGCCTCTGAGCTATTCCAGAAGTAGTGAGGAGGCTTTTTTGGAGGCCTAGGCTTTTGCAAA
GATCGATCAAGAGACAGGATGAGGATCGTTTCGCATGATTGAACAAGATGGATTGCACGCAGGTTCTCCG
GCCGCTTGGGTGGAGAGGCTATTCGGCTATGACTGGGCACAACAGACAATCGGCTGCTCTGATGCCGCCG
TGTTCCGGCTGTCAGCGCAGGGGCGCCCGGTTCTTTTTGTCAAGACCGACCTGTCCGGTGCCCTGAATGA
ACTGCAAGACGAGGCAGCGCGGCTATCGTGGCTGGCCACGACGGGCGTTCCTTGCGCAGCTGTGCTCGAC
GTTGTCACTGAAGCGGGAAGGGACTGGCTGCTATTGGGCGAAGTGCCGGGGCAGGATCTCCTGTCATCTC
ACCTTGCTCCTGCCGAGAAAGTATCCATCATGGCTGATGCAATGCGGCGGCTGCATACGCTTGATCCGGC
TACCTGCCCATTCGACCACCAAGCGAAACATCGCATCGAGCGAGCACGTACTCGGATGGAAGCCGGTCTT
GTCGATCAGGATGATCTGGACGAAGAGCATCAGGGGCTCGCGCCAGCCGAACTGTTCGCCAGGCTCAAGG
CGAGCATGCCCGACGGCGAGGATCTCGTCGTGACCCATGGCGATGCCTGCTTGCCGAATATCATGGTGGA
AAATGGCCGCTTTTCTGGATTCATCGACTGTGGCCGGCTGGGTGTGGCGGACCGCTATCAGGACATAGCG
TTGGCTACCCGTGATATTGCTGAAGAGCTTGGCGGCGAATGGGCTGACCGCTTCCTCGTGCTTTACGGTA
TCGCCGCTCCCGATTCGCAGCGCATCGCCTTCTATCGCCTTCTTGACGAGTTCTTCTGAGCGGGACTCTG
GGGTTCGAAATGACCGACCAAGCGACGCCCAACCTGCCATCACGAGATTTCGATTCCACCGCCGCCTTCT
ATGAAAGGTTGGGCTTCGGAATCGTTTTCCGGGACGCCGGCTGGATGATCCTCCAGCGCGGGGATCTCAT
GCTGGAGTTCTTCGCCCACCCTAGGGGGAGGCTAACTGAAACACGGAAGGAGACAATACCGGAAGGAACC
CGCGCTATGACGGCAATAAAAAGACAGAATAAAACGCACGGTGTTGGGTCGTTTGTTCATAAACGCGGGG
TTCGGTCCCAGGGCTGGCACTCTGTCGATACCCCACCGAGACCCCATTGGGGCCAATACGCCCGCGTTTC
TTCCTTTTCCCCACCCCACCCCCCAAGTTCGGGTGAAGGCCCAGGGCTCGCAGCCAACGTCGGGGCGGCA
GGCCCTGCCATAGCCTCAGGTTACTCATATATACTTTAGATTGATTTAAAACTTCATTTTTAATTTAAAA
GGATCTAGGTGAAGATCCTTTTTGATAATCTCATGACCAAAATCCCTTAACGTGAGTTTTCGTTCCACTG
AGCGTCAGACCCCGTAGAAAAGATCAAAGGATCTTCTTGAGATCCTTTTTTTCTGCGCGTAATCTGCTGC
TTGCAAACAAAAAAACCACCGCTACCAGCGGTGGTTTGTTTGCCGGATCAAGAGCTACCAACTCTTTTTC
CGAAGGTAACTGGCTTCAGCAGAGCGCAGATACCAAATACTGTTCTTCTAGTGTAGCCGTAGTTAGGCCA
CCACTTCAAGAACTCTGTAGCACCGCCTACATACCTCGCTCTGCTAATCCTGTTACCAGTGGCTGCTGCC
AGTGGCGATAAGTCGTGTCTTACCGGGTTGGACTCAAGACGATAGTTACCGGATAAGGCGCAGCGGTCGG
GCTGAACGGGGGGTTCGTGCACACAGCCCAGCTTGGAGCGAACGACCTACACCGAACTGAGATACCTACA
GCGTGAGCTATGAGAAAGCGCCACGCTTCCCGAAGGGAGAAAGGCGGACAGGTATCCGGTAAGCGGCAGG
GTCGGAACAGGAGAGCGCACGAGGGAGCTTCCAGGGGGAAACGCCTGGTATCTTTATAGTCCTGTCGGGT
TTCGCCACCTCTGACTTGAGCGTCGATTTTTGTGATGCTCGTCAGGGGGGCGGAGCCTATGGAAAAACGC
CAGCAACGCGGCCTTTTTACGGTTCCTGGCCTTTTGCTGGCCTTTTGCTCACATGTTCTTTCCTGCGTTA
TCCCCTGATTCTGTGGATAACCGTATTACCGCCATGCAT
Features (pLannotate 1.2.2; 15 found; start..end, strand, type, name):
     61..364     +  enhancer       CMV enhancer: human cytomegalovirus immediate early enhancer
    365..568     +  promoter       CMV promoter: human cytomegalovirus (CMV) immediate early promoter
    613..1329    +  CDS            EGFP: EGFP is a basic (constitutively fluorescent) green fluorescent protein published in 1996, derived from Aequorea victoria. It is reported to be a rapidly-maturing weak dimer with moderate acid sensitivity.
   1345..2430    +  CDS            Tlnrd1: TLRN1_MOUSE - Also known as Mesdc1 From Mus musculus (Mouse).
   2434..2460    +  misc_feature   MCS (fragment): multiple cloning site
   2477..2561    +  CDS            large T antigen (fragment): large T antigen from SV40 (simian virus 40)
   2584..2705    +  polyA_signal   SV40 poly(A) signal: SV40 polyadenylation signal
   2739..3167    -  rep_origin     f1 ori (sequence partly withheld): f1 bacteriophage origin of replication; arrow indicates direction of (+) strand synthesis
   3194..3298    +  promoter       AmpR promoter: bla
   3300..3657    +  promoter       SV40 promoter: SV40 enhancer and early promoter
   3692..4486    +  CDS            NeoR/KanR: aminoglycoside phosphotransferase from Tn5; aph(3')-II (or nptII); confers resistance to neomycin, kanamycin, and G418 (Geneticin®)
   4507..4659    +  CDS            ble (fragment): BLE_KLEPN - Experimental evidence at protein level: Swiss-Prot protein existence level 1. Binding protein with a strong affinity to the bleomycin family of antibiotics. Binds to CL990; an antimitotic-antibiotic compound. From Klebsiella pneumoniae.
   4718..4765    +  polyA_signal   HSV TK poly(A) signal: herpes simplex virus thymidine kinase polyadenylation signal (Cole and Stacy, 1985)
   4856..4872    -  polyA_signal   bGH poly(A) signal (fragment): bovine growth hormone polyadenylation signal
   5094..5682    +  rep_origin     ori: high-copy-number ColE1/pMB1/pBR322/pUC origin of replication
