[The description below was written by a language model from this plasmid's Addgene catalogue record and pLannotate feature annotations shown in this document.]
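Description:
TLNRD1(FL)_pEGFP-C1 is a mammalian expression plasmid built on the pEGFP-C1 backbone, designed to produce full-length human TLNRD1 (talin rod domain-containing protein 1, also known as MESDC1) as a fusion with EGFP at its N-terminus. The sequenced plasmid is about 5.8 kb. It is propagated in E. coli through a high-copy ColE1/pUC-type origin and also carries an f1 phage origin. A single NeoR/KanR (Tn5 aminoglycoside phosphotransferase) gene provides selection in both hosts. A bacterial bla-type promoter drives it for kanamycin resistance in bacteria, while the adjacent SV40 enhancer/early promoter drives it for G418/neomycin selection in mammalian cells. The HSV TK polyadenylation signal terminates this cassette.

The expression unit consists of the human cytomegalovirus immediate-early enhancer and promoter, followed by the EGFP coding sequence. The 1,086 bp TLNRD1 open reading frame lies immediately downstream, cloned between the SacI and BamHI sites of the multiple cloning site, both of which are retained. The SV40 poly(A) signal ends the transcript. The automated annotation matches the insert to the mouse Tlnrd1 protein entry, whereas the catalogue record lists the species as human; this probably reflects close similarity between the orthologues, but the record does not settle the point. Short annotated fragments such as the ble, large T antigen and bGH poly(A) pieces appear to be partial matches within backbone sequence rather than functional elements.

The construct gives strong constitutive expression of green-fluorescent TLNRD1 in transfected mammalian cells. This suits live or fixed-cell imaging of the protein's localisation and GFP-based pulldown approaches. The associated publication identifies TLNRD1 as a CCM complex component that regulates endothelial barrier integrity.
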