Addgene plasmid #224070: TLNRD1(FL)_pEGFP-C1
Purpose: Mamalian expression of full-length TLNRD1 fused to an N-terminal EGFP
Depositing lab: Ben Goult. Depositing organization: University of Liverpool. Publication: TLNRD1 is a CCM complex component and regulates endothelial barrier integrity. Ball NJ, Ghimire S, Follain G, Pajari AO, Wurzinger D, Vaitkeviciute M, Cowell AR, Berki B, Ivaska J, Paatero I, Goult BT, Jacquemet G. J Cell Biol. 2024 Sep 2;223(9):e202310030. doi: 10.1083/jcb.202310030. Epub 2024 Jul 16. PubMed 39013281.
Backbone
  Vector backbone: pEGFP-C1
  Backbone size w/o insert (bp): 4731
  Vector type: Mammalian Expression
  Selectable markers: Neomycin
Growth in bacteria
  Bacterial resistance: Kanamycin, 50 μg/mL
  Growth temperature: 37°C
  Growth strain: DH5alpha
  Copy number: High Copy
Gene/Insert
  Gene/Insert name: tlnrd1 (alt name: mesdc1)
  Species: H. sapiens (human)
  Insert size (bp): 1086
  Entrez Gene: TLNRD1 (a.k.a. MESDC1)
  Promoter: CMV
  Tag / fusion protein: EGFP (N terminal on insert)
  Cloning method: Restriction Enzyme; 5′ cloning site SacI (not destroyed); 3′ cloning site BamHI (not destroyed)
  Sequencing primers: 5′ EGFP-C; 3′ SV40pA-R
Terms and licenses: Academic/Nonprofit Terms; Industry Terms
How to cite: TLNRD1(FL)_pEGFP-C1 was a gift from Ben Goult (Addgene plasmid # 224070 ; http://n2t.net/addgene:224070 ; RRID:Addgene_224070)
